Addgene plasmid #177961: CoV2-Spike-D614G-Alpha
Purpose: Transient mammalian expression of codon optimized SARS-CoV-2 Spike protein (Alpha: del69,70, del144, D614G, N501Y, A570D, P681H, T716I, S982A, D1118H)
Depositing lab: Melanie Ott. Depositing organization: J. David Gladstone Institutes. Publication: Transmission, infectivity, and neutralization of a spike L452R SARS-CoV-2 variant. Deng X, Garcia-Knight MA, Khalid MM, Servellita V, Wang C, Morris MK, Sotomayor-Gonzalez A, Glasner DR, Reyes KR, Gliwa AS, Reddy NP, Sanchez San Martin C, Federman S, Cheng J, Balcerek J, Taylor J, Streithorst JA, Miller S, Sreekumar B, Chen PY, Schulze-Gahmen U, Taha TY, Hayashi JM, Simoneau CR, Kumar GR, McMahon S, Lidsky PV, Xiao Y, Hemarajata P, Green NM, Espinosa A, Kath C, Haw M, Bell J, Hacker JK, Hanson C, Wadford DA, Anaya C, Ferguson D, Frankino PA, Shivram H, Lareau LF, Wyman SK, Ott M, Andino R, Chiu CY. Cell. 2021 Jun 24;184(13):3426-3437.e8. doi: 10.1016/j.cell.2021.04.025. Epub 2021 Apr 20. PubMed 33991487.
Backbone
  Vector backbone: pcDNA3.1
  Vector type: Mammalian Expression
Growth in bacteria
  Bacterial resistance: Ampicillin, 100 μg/mL
  Growth temperature: 37°C
  Growth strain: DH5alpha
  Copy number: High Copy
Gene/Insert
  Gene/Insert name: SARS-CoV-2 Spike protein (Alpha: del69, 70, del144, D614G, N501Y, A570D, P681H, T716I, S982A, D1118H)
  Species: Other
  Mutation: del69, 70, del144, D614G, N501Y, A570D, P681H, T716I, S982A, D1118H
  Entrez Gene: S (a.k.a. GU280_gp02, spike glycoprotein)
  Cloning method: Gibson Cloning
Resource information
  A portion of this plasmid was derived from a plasmid made by: Modified from CoV2-Spike-D614G from Jennifer Doudna (Addgene plasmid # 177960)
Terms and licenses: Academic/Nonprofit Terms; Industry Terms: Not Available to Industry
Depositor comments: Please visit https://www.biorxiv.org/content/10.1101/2021.08.05.455082v1 for bioRxv preprint.
How to cite: CoV2-Spike-D614G-Alpha was a gift from Melanie Ott (Addgene plasmid # 177961 ; http://n2t.net/addgene:177961 ; RRID:Addgene_177961)
