[The description below was written by a language model from this plasmid's Addgene catalogue record and pLannotate feature annotations shown in this document.]
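Description:
CoV2-Spike-D614G-Alpha is a pcDNA3.1-based mammalian expression plasmid of about 9.2 kb for transient production of a codon-optimized SARS-CoV-2 Spike glycoprotein carrying the Alpha variant mutation set: deletions of residues 69, 70 and 144 plus N501Y, A570D, D614G, P681H, T716I, S982A and D1118H. It was made by Gibson cloning as a modification of an earlier D614G Spike plasmid. In bacteria it is maintained at high copy through a ColE1/pUC-type origin and selected with ampicillin via the β-lactamase gene and its native promoter. An f1 origin is also present, which allows single-stranded DNA production.

The Spike open reading frame sits downstream of the human cytomegalovirus immediate-early enhancer and promoter and is terminated by the bovine growth hormone polyadenylation signal, an arrangement that gives strong constitutive expression in transfected mammalian cells. A T7 promoter lies between the CMV promoter and the coding sequence and could support in vitro transcription or serve as a sequencing primer site. No epitope tag or reporter is annotated on the insert. A separate SV40 early promoter drives a neomycin phosphotransferase gene followed by an SV40 poly(A) signal, so G418 selection of stable lines is possible in principle, although the stated purpose is transient expression. The automated annotation also reports several short fragments (an HIV-1 LTR piece, ble, lacI, bom, and lac promoter/operator elements) that are most likely backbone remnants or partial matches rather than functional parts.

The associated publication concerns transmission, infectivity and neutralization of SARS-CoV-2 spike variants, which fits use of this plasmid to supply variant Spike in such assays, though the record does not describe a specific assay format.
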