Features (pLannotate 1.2.2; 20 found; start..end, strand, type, name):
    153..532     +  enhancer       CMV enhancer: human cytomegalovirus immediate early enhancer
    533..736     +  promoter       CMV promoter: human cytomegalovirus (CMV) immediate early promoter
    732..765     +  LTR            5' LTR (truncated) (fragment): truncated 5' long terminal repeat (LTR) from HIV-1
    781..799     +  promoter       T7 promoter: promoter for bacteriophage T7 RNA polymerase
    819..4628    +  CDS            S: SPIKE_SARS2 - Experimental evidence at protein level: Swiss-Prot protein existence level 1. [Spike glycoprotein]: May down-regulate host tetherin (BST2) by lysosomal degradation, thereby counteracting its antiviral activity. From Severe acute respiratory syndrome coronavirus 2 (2019-nCoV) (SARS-CoV-2).
   4675..4899    +  polyA_signal   bGH poly(A) signal: bovine growth hormone polyadenylation signal
   4903..4924    +  promoter       SV40 promoter (fragment): SV40 enhancer and early promoter
   4945..5373    +  rep_origin     f1 ori (sequence partly withheld): f1 bacteriophage origin of replication; arrow indicates direction of (+) strand synthesis
   5387..5716    +  promoter       SV40 promoter: SV40 enhancer and early promoter
   5783..6574    +  CDS            neo: KKA2_KLEPN - Also known as kan, nptII. Experimental evidence at protein level: Swiss-Prot protein existence level 1. Resistance to kanamycin, neomycin, paromomycin, ribostamycin, butirosin and gentamicin B. From Klebsiella pneumoniae.
   6598..6756    +  CDS            ble (fragment): BLE_KLEPN - Experimental evidence at protein level: Swiss-Prot protein existence level 1. Binding protein with a strong affinity to the bleomycin family of antibiotics. Binds to CL990; an antimitotic-antibiotic compound. From Klebsiella pneumoniae.
   6751..6872    +  polyA_signal   SV40 poly(A) signal: SV40 polyadenylation signal
   6945..6961    -  protein_bind   lac operator: The lac repressor binds to the lac operator to inhibit transcription in E. coli. This inhibition can be relieved by adding lactose or isopropyl-β-D-thiogalactopyranoside (IPTG). lac repressor encoded by lacI
   6969..6999    -  promoter       lac promoter: promoter for the E. coli lac operon
   7014..7035    -  protein_bind   CAP binding site: CAP binding activates transcription in the presence of cAMP. E. coli catabolite activator protein
   7048..7140    -  CDS            lacI (fragment): lac repressor; lacI; The lac repressor binds to the lac operator to inhibit transcription in E. coli. This inhibition can be relieved by adding lactose or isopropyl-β-D-thiogalactopyranoside (IPTG).
   7323..7911    -  rep_origin     ori: high-copy-number ColE1/pMB1/pBR322/pUC origin of replication
   8082..8942    -  CDS            AmpR: β-lactamase; bla; confers resistance to ampicillin, carbenicillin, and related antibiotics
   8943..9047    -  promoter       AmpR promoter: bla
   9106..9158    -  misc_feature   bom (fragment): basis of mobility region from pBR322
>Addgene plasmid #177961 | CoV2-Spike-D614G-Alpha | addgene full sequence | sequence record 348264 | Addgene NGS Result
GCTCCCTGCTTGTGTGTTGGAGGTCGCTGAGTAGTGCGCGAGCAAAATTTAAGCTACAACAAGGCAAGGC
TTGACCGACAATTGCATGAAGAATCTGCTTAGGGTTAGGCGTTTTGCGCTGCTTCGCGATGTACGGGCCA
GATATACGCGTTGACATTGATTATTGACTAGTTATTAATAGTAATCAATTACGGGGTCATTAGTTCATAG
CCCATATATGGAGTTCCGCGTTACATAACTTACGGTAAATGGCCCGCCTGGCTGACCGCCCAACGACCCC
CGCCCATTGACGTCAATAATGACGTATGTTCCCATAGTAACGCCAATAGGGACTTTCCATTGACGTCAAT
GGGTGGAGTATTTACGGTAAACTGCCCACTTGGCAGTACATCAAGTGTATCATATGCCAAGTACGCCCCC
TATTGACGTCAATGACGGTAAATGGCCCGCCTGGCATTATGCCCAGTACATGACCTTATGGGACTTTCCT
ACTTGGCAGTACATCTACGTATTAGTCATCGCTATTACCATGGTGATGCGGTTTTGGCAGTACATCAATG
GGCGTGGATAGCGGTTTGACTCACGGGGATTTCCAAGTCTCCACCCCATTGACGTCAATGGGAGTTTGTT
TTGGCACCAAAATCAACGGGACTTTCCAAAATGTCGTAACAACTCCGCCCCATTGACGCAAATGGGCGGT
AGGCGTGTACGGTGGGAGGTCTATATAAGCAGAGCTCTCTGGCTAACTAGAGAACCCACTGCTTACTGGC
TTATCGAAATTAATACGACTCACTATAGGGAGACCCAAGCTGGCTAGCATGTTTGTCTTCCTGGTCCTGC
TGCCTCTGGTCTCGTCTCAGTGCGTGAACCTGACTACTAGAACCCAGCTGCCTCCTGCCTATACTAACTC
CTTCACCCGCGGCGTGTACTACCCAGACAAGGTGTTCCGCAGCTCCGTGCTGCACTCCACCCAGGATCTG
TTCCTGCCCTTCTTCAGCAACGTGACCTGGTTCCACGCCATCAGCGGCACCAATGGCACCAAGCGGTTCG
ACAATCCCGTGCTGCCATTCAACGATGGCGTGTACTTCGCCTCCACCGAGAAGAGCAACATCATCCGCGG
CTGGATCTTCGGCACCACCCTGGACTCCAAGACCCAGAGCCTGCTGATCGTGAACAATGCCACCAACGTG
GTCATCAAGGTGTGCGAGTTCCAGTTCTGCAATGATCCATTCCTGGGCGTGTACCACAAGAACAATAAGT
CCTGGATGGAGAGCGAGTTCCGCGTGTACAGCTCCGCCAACAATTGCACCTTCGAGTACGTGTCCCAGCC
CTTCCTGATGGACCTGGAGGGCAAGCAGGGCAATTTCAAGAACCTGCGCGAGTTCGTGTTCAAGAATATC
GATGGCTACTTCAAGATCTACTCCAAGCACACCCCCATCAACCTGGTGCGCGACCTGCCACAGGGCTTCA
GCGCCCTGGAGCCACTGGTGGATCTGCCAATCGGCATCAACATCACCAGGTTCCAGACCCTGCTGGCCCT
GCACCGCAGCTACCTGACCCCAGGCGACAGCTCCAGCGGATGGACCGCTGGAGCTGCTGCCTACTACGTG
GGCTACCTGCAGCCCCGCACCTTCCTGCTGAAGTACAACGAGAATGGCACCATCACCGACGCCGTGGATT
GCGCCCTGGATCCACTGTCCGAGACAAAGTGCACCCTGAAGAGCTTCACCGTGGAGAAGGGCATCTACCA
GACCTCCAATTTCCGCGTGCAGCCAACCGAGAGCATCGTGCGCTTCCCCAATATCACCAACCTGTGCCCA
TTCGGCGAGGTGTTCAACGCTACCAGGTTCGCCAGCGTGTACGCTTGGAATCGCAAGCGCATCTCCAACT
GCGTGGCCGACTACAGCGTGCTGTACAACTCCGCCAGCTTCTCCACCTTCAAGTGCTACGGCGTGTCCCC
CACCAAGCTGAATGATCTGTGCTTCACCAACGTGTACGCCGATAGCTTCGTGATCAGGGGCGACGAGGTG
CGCCAGATCGCTCCAGGACAGACCGGCAAGATCGCTGACTACAATTACAAGCTGCCCGACGATTTCACCG
GCTGCGTGATCGCCTGGAACTCCAACAATCTGGATAGCAAAGTGGGCGGCAACTACAATTACCTGTACCG
CCTGTTCCGCAAGTCCAATCTGAAGCCATTCGAGCGCGACATCTCCACCGAGATCTACCAGGCTGGAAGC
ACCCCATGCAATGGAGTGGAGGGCTTCAACTGCTACTTCCCCCTGCAGAGCTACGGCTTCCAGCCAACCT
ACGGAGTGGGATACCAGCCATACAGGGTGGTGGTGCTGTCCTTCGAGCTGCTGCACGCTCCAGCTACCGT
GTGCGGACCAAAGAAGAGCACCAATCTGGTGAAGAACAAGTGCGTGAACTTCAATTTCAACGGCCTGACC
GGAACCGGCGTGCTGACCGAGTCCAACAAGAAGTTCCTGCCATTCCAGCAGTTCGGAAGGGACATCGATG
ATACCACCGACGCCGTGCGCGACCCACAGACCCTGGAGATCCTGGATATCACCCCATGCTCCTTCGGCGG
CGTGAGCGTGATCACCCCAGGAACCAATACCAGCAACCAGGTGGCCGTGCTGTACCAGGGCGTGAATTGC
ACCGAGGTGCCAGTGGCTATCCACGCTGATCAGCTGACCCCAACCTGGCGCGTGTACAGCACCGGATCCA
ACGTGTTCCAGACCCGCGCCGGATGCCTGATCGGAGCTGAGCACGTGAACAATTCCTACGAGTGCGACAT
CCCAATCGGAGCTGGAATCTGCGCCAGCTACCAGACCCAGACCAACTCCCACAGGAGGGCTCGCAGCGTG
GCCAGCCAGTCCATCATCGCCTACACCATGTCCCTGGGCGCCGAGAATAGCGTGGCCTACAGCAACAATT
CCATCGCCATCCCAATCAACTTCACCATCTCCGTGACCACCGAGATCCTGCCCGTGTCCATGACCAAGAC
CAGCGTGGACTGCACCATGTACATCTGCGGCGATTCCACCGAGTGCAGCAACCTGCTGCTGCAGTACGGC
AGCTTCTGCACCCAGCTGAATCGCGCCCTGACCGGAATCGCTGTGGAGCAGGATAAGAACACCCAGGAGG
TGTTCGCCCAGGTGAAGCAGATCTACAAGACCCCCCCAATCAAGGACTTCGGCGGCTTCAATTTCAGCCA
GATCCTGCCCGATCCAAGCAAGCCCTCCAAGCGCAGCTTCATCGAGGACCTGCTGTTCAACAAGGTGACC
CTGGCCGATGCCGGCTTCATCAAGCAGTACGGCGATTGCCTGGGCGACATCGCTGCCCGCGACCTGATCT
GCGCCCAGAAGTTCAATGGCCTGACCGTGCTGCCACCACTGCTGACCGATGAGATGATCGCTCAGTACAC
CTCCGCCCTGCTGGCCGGAACCATCACCAGCGGATGGACCTTCGGCGCTGGAGCCGCCCTGCAGATCCCC
TTCGCCATGCAGATGGCCTACCGCTTCAACGGCATCGGCGTGACCCAGAATGTGCTGTACGAGAACCAGA
AGCTGATCGCCAATCAGTTCAACTCCGCCATCGGCAAGATCCAGGACTCCCTGTCCAGCACCGCCAGCGC
CCTGGGCAAGCTGCAGGATGTGGTGAATCAGAACGCCCAGGCCCTGAATACCCTGGTGAAGCAGCTGTCC
AGCAACTTCGGCGCCATCTCCAGCGTGCTGAATGATATCCTGGCTCGCCTGGACAAGGTGGAGGCTGAGG
TGCAGATCGATAGGCTGATCACCGGCCGCCTGCAGTCCCTGCAGACCTACGTGACCCAGCAGCTGATCAG
GGCTGCTGAGATCAGGGCCAGCGCCAATCTGGCTGCTACCAAGATGTCCGAGTGCGTGCTGGGACAGAGC
AAGAGGGTGGACTTCTGCGGCAAGGGCTACCACCTGATGTCCTTCCCACAGAGCGCCCCACACGGAGTGG
TGTTCCTGCACGTGACCTACGTGCCAGCCCAGGAGAAGAACTTCACCACCGCTCCAGCTATCTGCCACGA
TGGCAAGGCTCACTTCCCACGCGAGGGCGTGTTCGTGTCCAACGGCACCCACTGGTTCGTGACCCAGCGC
AATTTCTACGAGCCCCAGATCATCACCACCCACAATACCTTCGTGAGCGGCAACTGCGACGTGGTCATCG
GAATCGTGAACAATACCGTGTACGATCCCCTGCAGCCAGAGCTGGACTCCTTCAAGGAGGAGCTGGATAA
GTACTTCAAGAATCACACCAGCCCCGACGTGGATCTGGGCGACATCTCCGGCATCAATGCCAGCGTGGTG
AACATCCAGAAGGAGATCGACCGCCTGAACGAGGTGGCCAAGAATCTGAACGAGTCCCTGATCGATCTGC
AGGAGCTGGGCAAGTACGAGCAGTACATCAAGTGGCCATGGTACATCTGGCTGGGCTTCATCGCCGGCCT
GATCGCCATCGTGATGGTGACCATCATGCTGTGCTGCATGACCTCCTGCTGCAGCTGCCTGAAGGGCTGC
TGCTCCTGCGGCAGCTGCTGCAAGTTCGATGAGGACGATAGCGAGCCCGTGCTGAAGGGCGTCAAACTGC
ACTATACATAGCTCGAGTCTAGAGGGCCCGTTTAAACCCGCTGATCAGCCTCGACTGTGCCTTCTAGTTG
CCAGCCATCTGTTGTTTGCCCCTCCCCCGTGCCTTCCTTGACCCTGGAAGGTGCCACTCCCACTGTCCTT
TCCTAATAAAATGAGGAAATTGCATCGCATTGTCTGAGTAGGTGTCATTCTATTCTGGGGGGTGGGGTGG
GGCAGGACAGCAAGGGGGAGGATTGGGAAGACAATAGCAGGCATGCTGGGGATGCGGTGGGCTCTATGGC
TTCTGAGGCGGAAAGAACCAGCTGGGGCTCTAGGGGGTATCCCC
[124 nt withheld, positions 4945-5068]
C
[91 nt withheld, positions 5070-5160]
A
[49 nt withheld, positions 5162-5210]
CCTTTGACGTTGGAGTCCACGTTCTTT
[37 nt withheld, positions 5238-5274]
ACCCTATCTCGGTCTATTCTTTTGATTTATAAGGGATTTTGCCGATTTCGGCCTATTGGTTAAAAAATGA
GCTGATTTAACAAAAATTTAACGCGAATTAATTCTGTGGAATGTGTGTCAGTTAGGGTGTGGAAAGTCCC
CAGGCTCCCCAGCAGGCAGAAGTATGCAAAGCATGCATCTCAATTAGTCAGCAACCAGGTGTGGAAAGTC
CCCAGGCTCCCCAGCAGGCAGAAGTATGCAAAGCATGCATCTCAATTAGTCAGCAACCATAGTCCCGCCC
CTAACTCCGCCCATCCCGCCCCTAACTCCGCCCAGTTCCGCCCATTCTCCGCCCCATGGCTGACTAATTT
TTTTTATTTATGCAGAGGCCGAGGCCGCCTCTGCCTCTGAGCTATTCCAGAAGTAGTGAGGAGGCTTTTT
TGGAGGCCTAGGCTTTTGCAAAAAGCTCCCGGGAGCTTGTATATCCATTTTCGGATCTGATCAAGAGACA
GGATGAGGATCGTTTCGCATGATTGAACAAGATGGATTGCACGCAGGTTCTCCGGCCGCTTGGGTGGAGA
GGCTATTCGGCTATGACTGGGCACAACAGACAATCGGCTGCTCTGATGCCGCCGTGTTCCGGCTGTCAGC
GCAGGGGCGCCCGGTTCTTTTTGTCAAGACCGACCTGTCCGGTGCCCTGAATGAACTGCAGGACGAGGCA
GCGCGGCTATCGTGGCTGGCCACGACGGGCGTTCCTTGCGCAGCTGTGCTCGACGTTGTCACTGAAGCGG
GAAGGGACTGGCTGCTATTGGGCGAAGTGCCGGGGCAGGATCTCCTGTCATCTCACCTTGCTCCTGCCGA
GAAAGTATCCATCATGGCTGATGCAATGCGGCGGCTGCATACGCTTGATCCGGCTACCTGCCCATTCGAC
CACCAAGCGAAACATCGCATCGAGCGAGCACGTACTCGGATGGAAGCCGGTCTTGTCGATCAGGATGATC
TGGACGAAGAGCATCAGGGGCTCGCGCCAGCCGAACTGTTCGCCAGGCTCAAGGCGCGCATGCCCGACGG
CGAGGATCTCGTCGTGACCCATGGCGATGCCTGCTTGCCGAATATCATGGTGGAAAATGGCCGCTTTTCT
GGATTCATCGACTGTGGCCGGCTGGGTGTGGCGGACCGCTATCAGGACATAGCGTTGGCTACCCGTGATA
TTGCTGAAGAGCTTGGCGGCGAATGGGCTGACCGCTTCCTCGTGCTTTACGGTATCGCCGCTCCCGATTC
GCAGCGCATCGCCTTCTATCGCCTTCTTGACGAGTTCTTCTGAGCGGGACTCTGGGGTTCGAAATGACCG
ACCAAGCGACGCCCAACCTGCCATCACGAGATTTCGATTCCACCGCCGCCTTCTATGAAAGGTTGGGCTT
CGGAATCGTTTTCCGGGACGCCGGCTGGATGATCCTCCAGCGCGGGGATCTCATGCTGGAGTTCTTCGCC
CACCCCAACTTGTTTATTGCAGCTTATAATGGTTACAAATAAAGCAATAGCATCACAAATTTCACAAATA
AAGCATTTTTTTCACTGCATTCTAGTTGTGGTTTGTCCAAACTCATCAATGTATCTTATCATGTCTGTAT
ACCGTCGACCTCTAGCTAGAGCTTGGCGTAATCATGGTCATAGCTGTTTCCTGTGTGAAATTGTTATCCG
CTCACAATTCCACACAACATACGAGCCGGAAGCATAAAGTGTAAAGCCTGGGGTGCCTAATGAGTGAGCT
AACTCACATTAATTGCGTTGCGCTCACTGCCCGCTTTCCAGTCGGGAAACCTGTCGTGCCAGCTGCATTA
ATGAATCGGCCAACGCGCGGGGAGAGGCGGTTTGCGTATTGGGCGCTCTTCCGCTTCCTCGCTCACTGAC
TCGCTGCGCTCGGTCGTTCGGCTGCGGCGAGCGGTATCAGCTCACTCAAAGGCGGTAATACGGTTATCCA
CAGAATCAGGGGATAACGCAGGAAAGAACATGTGAGCAAAAGGCCAGCAAAAGGCCAGGAACCGTAAAAA
GGCCGCGTTGCTGGCGTTTTTCCATAGGCTCCGCCCCCCTGACGAGCATCACAAAAATCGACGCTCAAGT
CAGAGGTGGCGAAACCCGACAGGACTATAAAGATACCAGGCGTTTCCCCCTGGAAGCTCCCTCGTGCGCT
CTCCTGTTCCGACCCTGCCGCTTACCGGATACCTGTCCGCCTTTCTCCCTTCGGGAAGCGTGGCGCTTTC
TCATAGCTCACGCTGTAGGTATCTCAGTTCGGTGTAGGTCGTTCGCTCCAAGCTGGGCTGTGTGCACGAA
CCCCCCGTTCAGCCCGACCGCTGCGCCTTATCCGGTAACTATCGTCTTGAGTCCAACCCGGTAAGACACG
ACTTATCGCCACTGGCAGCAGCCACTGGTAACAGGATTAGCAGAGCGAGGTATGTAGGCGGTGCTACAGA
GTTCTTGAAGTGGTGGCCTAACTACGGCTACACTAGAAGAACAGTATTTGGTATCTGCGCTCTGCTGAAG
CCAGTTACCTTCGGAAAAAGAGTTGGTAGCTCTTGATCCGGCAAACAAACCACCGCTGGTAGCGGTGGTT
TTTTTGTTTGCAAGCAGCAGATTACGCGCAGAAAAAAAGGATCTCAAGAAGATCCTTTGATCTTTTCTAC
GGGGTCTGACGCTCAGTGGAACGAAAACTCACGTTAAGGGATTTTGGTCATGAGATTATCAAAAAGGATC
TTCACCTAGATCCTTTTAAATTAAAAATGAAGTTTTAAATCAATCTAAAGTATATATGAGTAAACTTGGT
CTGACAGTTACCAATGCTTAATCAGTGAGGCACCTATCTCAGCGATCTGTCTATTTCGTTCATCCATAGT
TGCCTGACTCCCCGTCGTGTAGATAACTACGATACGGGAGGGCTTACCATCTGGCCCCAGTGCTGCAATG
ATACCGCGAGACCCACGCTCACCGGCTCCAGATTTATCAGCAATAAACCAGCCAGCCGGAAGGGCCGAGC
GCAGAAGTGGTCCTGCAACTTTATCCGCCTCCATCCAGTCTATTAATTGTTGCCGGGAAGCTAGAGTAAG
TAGTTCGCCAGTTAATAGTTTGCGCAACGTTGTTGCCATTGCTACAGGCATCGTGGTGTCACGCTCGTCG
TTTGGTATGGCTTCATTCAGCTCCGGTTCCCAACGATCAAGGCGAGTTACATGATCCCCCATGTTGTGCA
AAAAAGCGGTTAGCTCCTTCGGTCCTCCGATCGTTGTCAGAAGTAAGTTGGCCGCAGTGTTATCACTCAT
GGTTATGGCAGCACTGCATAATTCTCTTACTGTCATGCCATCCGTAAGATGCTTTTCTGTGACTGGTGAG
TACTCAACCAAGTCATTCTGAGAATAGTGTATGCGGCGACCGAGTTGCTCTTGCCCGGCGTCAATACGGG
ATAATACCGCGCCACATAGCAGAACTTTAAAAGTGCTCATCATTGGAAAACGTTCTTCGGGGCGAAAACT
CTCAAGGATCTTACCGCTGTTGAGATCCAGTTCGATGTAACCCACTCGTGCACCCAACTGATCTTCAGCA
TCTTTTACTTTCACCAGCGTTTCTGGGTGAGCAAAAACAGGAAGGCAAAATGCCGCAAAAAAGGGAATAA
GGGCGACACGGAAATGTTGAATACTCATACTCTTCCTTTTTCAATATTATTGAAGCATTTATCAGGGTTA
TTGTCTCATGAGCGGATACATATTTGAATGTATTTAGAAAAATAAACAAATAGGGGTTCCGCGCACATTT
CCCCGAAAAGTGCCACCTGACGTCGACGGATCGGGAGATCTCCCGATCCCCTATGGTGCACTCTCAGTAC
AATCTGCTCTGATGCCGCATAGTTAAGCCAGTATCT
